>Addgene plasmid #204475 | pLenti HsATP10B_E210A | addgene full sequence | sequence record 404917 | Addgene NGS Result
ACACAAGAGGAAACTGAGAGGGAAAGATGTTGAAGTAATTTTCCCACAATTACAGCATCCGTTAGTTACG
ACTCTATGATCTTCTGACACAAATTCCATTTACTCCTCACCCTATGACTCAGTCGAATATATCAAAGTTA
TGGACATTATGCTAAGTAACAAATTACCCTTTTATATAGTAAATACTGAGTAGATTGAGAGAAGAAATTG
TTTGCAAACCTGAATAGCTTCAAGAAGAAGAGAAGTGAGGATAAGAATAACAGTTGTCATTTAACAAGTT
TTAACAAGTAACTTGGTTAGAAAGGGATTCAAATGCATAAAGCAAGGGATAAATTTTTCTGGCAACAAGA
CTATACAATATAACCTTAAATATGACTTCAAATAATTGTTGGAACTTGATAAAACTAATTAAATATTATT
GAAGATTATCAATATTATAAATGTAATTTACTTTTAAAAAGGGAACATAGAAATGTGTATCATTAGAGTA
GAAAACAATCCTTATTATCACAATTTGTCAAAACAAGTTTGTTATTAACACAAGTAGAATACTGCATTCA
ATTAAGTTGACTGCAGATTTTGTGTTTTGTTAAAATTAGAAAGAGATAACAACAATTTGAATTATTGAAA
GTAACATGTAAATAGTTCTACATACGTTCTTTTGACATCTTGTTCAATCATTGATCGAAGTTCTTTATCT
TGGAAGAATTTGTTCCAAAGACTCTGAAATAAGGAAAACAATCTATTATATAGTCTCACACCTTTGTTTT
ACTTTTAGTGATTTCAATTTAATAATGTAAATGGTTAAAATTTATTCTTCTCTGAGATCATTTCACATTG
CAGATAGAAAACCTGAGACTGGGGTAATTTTTATTAAAATCTAATTTAATCTCAGAAACACATCTTTATT
CTAACATCAATTTTTCCAGTTTGATATTATCATATAAAGTCAGCCTTCCTCATCTGCAGGTTCCACAACA
AAAATCCAACCAACTGTGGATCAAAAATATTGGGAAAAAATTAAAAATAGCAATACAACAATAAAAAAAT
ACAAATCAGAAAAACAGCACAGTATAACAACTTTATTTAGCATTTACAATCTATTAGGTATTATAAGTAA
TCTAGCCAGATCCTCTACGCCGGACGCATCGTGGCCGGCATCACCGGCGCCACAGGTGCGGTTGCTGGCG
CCTATATCGCCGACATCACCGATGGGGAAGATCGGGCTCGCCACTTCGGGCTCATGAGCGCTTGTTTCGG
CGTGGGTATGGTGGCAGGCCCCGTGGCCGGGGGACTGTTGGGCGCCATCTCCTTGCATGCACCATTCCTT
GCGGCGGCGGTGCTCAACGGCCTCAACCTACTACTGGGCTGCTTCCTAATGCAGGAGTCGCATAAGGGAG
AGCGTCGAATGGTGCACTCTCAGTACAATCTGCTCTGATGCCGCATAGTTAAGCCAGCCCCGACACCCGC
CAACACCCGCTGACGCGCCCTGACGGGCTTGTCTGCTCCCGGCATCCGCTTACAGACAAGCTGTGACCGT
CTCCGGGAGCTGCATGTGTCAGAGGTTTTCACCGTCATCACCGAAACGCGCGAGACGAAAGGGCCTCGTG
ATACGCCTATTTTTATAGGTTAATGTCATGATAATAATGGTTTCTTAGACGTCAGGTGGCACTTTTCGGG
GAAATGTGCGCGGAACCCCTATTTGTTTATTTTTCTAAATACATTCAAATATGTATCCGCTCATGAGACA
ATAACCCTGATAAATGCTTCAATAATATTGAAAAAGGAAGAGTATGAGTATTCAACATTTCCGTGTCGCC
CTTATTCCCTTTTTTGCGGCATTTTGCCTTCCTGTTTTTGCTCACCCAGAAACGCTGGTGAAAGTAAAAG
ATGCTGAAGATCAGTTGGGTGCACGAGTGGGTTACATCGAACTGGATCTCAACAGCGGTAAGATCCTTGA
GAGTTTTCGCCCCGAAGAACGTTTTCCAATGATGAGCACTTTTAAAGTTCTGCTATGTGGCGCGGTATTA
TCCCGTATTGACGCCGGGCAAGAGCAACTCGGTCGCCGCATACACTATTCTCAGAATGACTTGGTTGAGT
ACTCACCAGTCACAGAAAAGCATCTTACGGATGGCATGACAGTAAGAGAATTATGCAGTGCTGCCATAAC
CATGAGTGATAACACTGCGGCCAACTTACTTCTGACAACGATCGGAGGACCGAAGGAGCTAACCGCTTTT
TTGCACAACATGGGGGATCATGTAACTCGCCTTGATCGTTGGGAACCGGAGCTGAATGAAGCCATACCAA
ACGACGAGCGTGACACCACGATGCCTGTAGCAATGGCAACAACGTTGCGCAAACTATTAACTGGCGAACT
ACTTACTCTAGCTTCCCGGCAACAATTAATAGACTGGATGGAGGCGGATAAAGTTGCAGGACCACTTCTG
CGCTCGGCCCTTCCGGCTGGCTGGTTTATTGCTGATAAATCTGGAGCCGGTGAGCGTGGGTCTCGCGGTA
TCATTGCAGCACTGGGGCCAGATGGTAAGCCCTCCCGTATCGTAGTTATCTACACGACGGGGAGTCAGGC
AACTATGGATGAACGAAATAGACAGATCGCTGAGATAGGTGCCTCACTGATTAAGCATTGGTAACTGTCA
GACCAAGTTTACTCATATATACTTTAGATTGATTTAAAACTTCATTTTTAATTTAAAAGGATCTAGGTGA
AGATCCTTTTTGATAATCTCATGACCAAAATCCCTTAACGTGAGTTTTCGTTCCACTGAGCGTCAGACCC
CGTAGAAAAGATCAAAGGATCTTCTTGAGATCCTTTTTTTCTGCGCGTAATCTGCTGCTTGCAAACAAAA
AAACCACCGCTACCAGCGGTGGTTTGTTTGCCGGATCAAGAGCTACCAACTCTTTTTCCGAAGGTAACTG
GCTTCAGCAGAGCGCAGATACCAAATACTGTTCTTCTAGTGTAGCCGTAGTTAGGCCACCACTTCAAGAA
CTCTGTAGCACCGCCTACATACCTCGCTCTGCTAATCCTGTTACCAGTGGCTGCTGCCAGTGGCGATAAG
TCGTGTCTTACCGGGTTGGACTCAAGACGATAGTTACCGGATAAGGCGCAGCGGTCGGGCTGAACGGGGG
GTTCGTGCACACAGCCCAGCTTGGAGCGAACGACCTACACCGAACTGAGATACCTACAGCGTGAGCTATG
AGAAAGCGCCACGCTTCCCGAAGGGAGAAAGGCGGACAGGTATCCGGTAAGCGGCAGGGTCGGAACAGGA
GAGCGCACGAGGGAGCTTCCAGGGGGAAACGCCTGGTATCTTTATAGTCCTGTCGGGTTTCGCCACCTCT
GACTTGAGCGTCGATTTTTGTGATGCTCGTCAGGGGGGCGGAGCCTATGGAAAAACGCCAGCAACGCGGC
CTTTTTACGGTTCCTGGCCTTTTGCTGGCCTTTTGCTGGCCTTTTGCTCACATGTTCTTTCCTGCGTTAT
CCCCTGATTCTGTGGATAACCGTATTACCGCCTTTGAGTGAGCTGATACCGCTCGCCGCAGCCGAACGAC
CGAGCGCAGCGAGTCAGTGAGCGAGGAAGCGGAAGAGCGCCCAATACGCAAACCGCCTCTCCCCGCGCGT
TGGCCGATTCATTAATGCAGCTGTGGAATGTGTGTCAGTTAGGGTGTGGAAAGTCCCCAGGCTCCCCAGC
AGGCAGAAGTATGCAAAGCATGCATCTCAATTAGTCAGCAACCAGGTGTGGAAAGTCCCCAGGCTCCCCA
GCAGGCAGAAGTATGCAAAGCATGCATCTCAATTAGTCAGCAACCATAGTCCCGCCCCTAACTCCGCCCA
TCCCGCCCCTAACTCCGCCCAGTTCCGCCCATTCTCCGCCCCATGGCTGACTAATTTTTTTTATTTATGC
AGAGGCCGAGGCCGCCTCGGCCTCTGAGCTATTCCAGAAGTAGTGAGGAGGCTTTTTTGGAGGCCTAGGC
TTTTGCAAAAAGCTTGGACACAAGACAGGCTTGCGAGATATGTTTGAGAATACCACTTTATCCCGCGTCA
GGGAGAGGCAGTGCGTAAAAAGACGCGGACTCATGTGAAATACTGGTTTTTAGTGCGCCAGATCTCTATA
ATCTCGCGCAACCTATTTTCCCCTCGAACACTTTTTAAGCCGTAGATAAACAGGCTGGGACACTTCACAT
GAGCGAAAAATACATCGTCACCTGGGACATGTTGCAGATCCATGCACGTAAACTCGCAAGCCGACTGATG
CCTTCTGAACAATGGAAAGGCATTATTGCCGTAAGCCGTGGCGGTCTGTACCGGGTGCGTTACTGGCGCG
TGAACTGGGTATTCGTCATGTCGATACCGTTTGTATTTCCAGCTACGATCACGACAACCAGCGCGAGCTT
AAAGTGCTGAAACGCGCAGAAGGCGATGGCGAAGGCTTCATCGTTATTGATGACCTGGTGGATACCGGTG
GTACTGCGGTTGCGATTCGTGAAATGTATCCAAAAGCGCACTTTGTCACCATCTTCGCAAAACCGGCTGG
TCGTCCGCTGGTTGATGACTATGTTGTTGATATCCCGCAAGATACCTGGATTGAACAGCCGTGGGATATG
GGCGTCGTATTCGTCCCGCCAATCTCCGGTCGCTAATCTTTTCAACGCCTGGCACTGCCGGGCGTTGTTC
TTTTTAACTTCAGGCGGGTTACAATAGTTTCCAGTAAGTATTCTGGAGGCTGCATCCATGACACAGGCAA
ACCTGAGCGAAACCCTGTTCAAACCCCGCTTTAAACATCCTGAAACCTCGACGCTAGTCCGCCGCTTTAA
TCACGGCGCACAACCGCCTGTGCAGTCGGCCCTTGATGGTAAAACCATCCCTCACTGGTATCGCATGATT
AACCGTCTGATGTGGATCTGGCGCGGCATTGACCCACGCGAAATCCTCGACGTCCAGGCACGTATTGTGA
TGAGCGATGCCGAACGTACCGACGATGATTTATACGATACGGTGATTGGCTACCGTGGCGGCAACTGGAT
TTATGAGTGGGCCCCGGATCTTTGTGAAGGAACCTTACTTCTGTGGTGTGACATAATTGGACAAACTACC
TACAGAGATTTAAAGCTCTAAGGTAAATATAAAATTTTTAAGTGTATAATGTGTTAAACTACTGATTCTA
ATTGTTTGTGTATTTTAGATTCCAACCTATGGAACTGATGAATGGGAGCAGTGGTGGAATGCCTTTAATG
AGGAAAACCTGTTTTGCTCAGAAGAAATGCCATCTAGTGATGATGAGGCTACTGCTGACTCTCAACATTC
TACTCCTCCAAAAAAGAAGAGAAAGGTAGAAGACCCCAAGGACTTTCCTTCAGAATTGCTAAGTTTTTTG
AGTCATGCTGTGTTTAGTAATAGAACTCTTGCTTGCTTTGCTATTTACACCACAAAGGAAAAAGCTGCAC
TGCTATACAAGAAAATTATGGAAAAATATTCTGTAACCTTTATAAGTAGGCATAACAGTTATAATCATAA
CATACTGTTTTTTCTTACTCCACACAGGCATAGAGTGTCTGCTATTAATAACTATGCTCAAAAATTGTGT
ACCTTTAGCTTTTTAATTTGTAAAGGGGTTAATAAGGAATATTTGATGTATAGTGCCTTGACTAGAGATC
ATAATCAGCCATACCACATTTGTAGAGGTTTTACTTGCTTTAAAAAACCTCCCACACCTCCCCCTGAACC
TGAAACATAAAATGAATGCAATTGTTGTTGTTAACTTGTTTATTGCAGCTTATAATGGTTACAAATAAAG
CAATAGCATCACAAATTTCACAAATAAAGCATTTTTTTCACTGCATTCTAGTTGTGGTTTGTCCAAACTC
ATCAATGTATCTTATCATGTCTGGATCAACTGGATAACTCAAGCTAACCAAAATCATCCCAAACTTCCCA
CCCCATACCCTATTACCACTGCCAATTACCTGTGGTTTCATTTACTCTAAACCTGTGATTCCTCTGAATT
ATTTTCATTTTAAAGAAATTGTATTTGTTAAATATGTACTACAAACTTAGTAGTTGGAAGGGCTAATTCA
CTCCCAAAGAAGACAAGATATCCTTGATCTGTGGATCTACCACACACAAGGCTACTTCCCTGATTAGCAG
AACTACACACCAGGGCCAGGGGTCAGATATCCACTGACCTTTGGATGGTGCTACAAGCTAGTACCAGTTG
AGCCAGATAAGGTAGAAGAGGCCAATAAAGGAGAGAACACCAGCTTGTTACACCCTGTGAGCCTGCATGG
GATGGATGACCCGGAGAGAGAAGTGTTAGAGTGGAGGTTTGACAGCCGCCTAGCATTTCATCACGTGGCC
CGAGAGCTGCATCCGGAGTACTTCAAGAACTGCTGATATCGAGCTTGCTACAAGGGACTTTCCGCTGGGG
ACTTTCCAGGGAGGCGTGGCCTGGGCGGGACTGGGGAGTGGCGAGCCCTCAGATCCTGCATATAAGCAGC
TGCTTTTTGCCTGTACTGGGTCTCTCTGGTTAGACCAGATCTGAGCCTGGGAGCTCTCTGGCTAACTAGG
GAACCCACTGCTTAAGCCTCAATAAAGCTTGCCTTGAGTGCTTCAAGTAGTGTGTGCCCGTCTGTTGTGT
GACTCTGGTAACTAGAGATCCCTCAGACCCTTTTAGTCAGTGTGGAAAATCTCTAGCAGTGGCGCCCGAA
CAGGGACTTGAAAGCGAAAGGGAAACCAGAGGAGCTCTCTCGACGCAGGACTCGGCTTGCTGAAGCGCGC
ACGGCAAGAGGCGAGGGGCGGCGACTGGTGAGTACGCCAAAAATTTTGACTAGCGGAGGCTAGAAGGAGA
GAGATGGGTGCGAGAGCGTCAGTATTAAGCGGGGGAGAATTAGATCGCGATGGGAAAAAATTCGGTTAAG
GCCAGGGGGAAAGAAAAAATATAAATTAAAACATATAGTATGGGCAAGCAGGGAGCTAGAACGATTCGCA
GTTAATCCTGGCCTGTTAGAAACATCAGAAGGCTGTAGACAAATACTGGGACAGCTACAACCATCCCTTC
AGACAGGATCAGAAGAACTTAGATCATTATATAATACAGTAGCAACCCTCTATTGTGTGCATCAAAGGAT
AGAGATAAAAGACACCAAGGAAGCTTTAGACAAGATAGAGGAAGAGCAAAACAAAAGTAAGACCACCGCA
CAGCAAGCGGCCGCTGATCTTCAGACCTGGAGGAGGAGATATGAGGGACAATTGGAGAAGTGAATTATAT
AAATATAAAGTAGTAAAAATTGAACCATTAGGAGTAGCACCCACCAAGGCAAAGAGAAGAGTGGTGCAGA
GAGAAAAAAGAGCAGTGGGAATAGGAGCTTTGTTCCTTGGGTTCTTGGGAGCAGCAGGAAGCACTATGGG
CGCAGCGTCAATGACGCTGACGGTACAGGCCAGACAATTATTGTCTGGTATAGTGCAGCAGCAGAACAAT
TTGCTGAGGGCTATTGAGGCGCAACAGCATCTGTTGCAACTCACAGTCTGGGGCATCAAGCAGCTCCAGG
CAAGAATCCTGGCTGTGGAAAGATACCTAAAGGATCAACAGCTCCTGGGGATTTGGGGTTGCTCTGGAAA
ACTCATTTGCACCACTGCTGTGCCTTGGAATGCTAGTTGGAGTAATAAATCTCTGGAACAGATTTGGAAT
CACACGACCTGGATGGAGTGGGACAGAGAAATTAACAATTACACAAGCTTAATACACTCCTTAATTGAAG
AATCGCAAAACCAGCAAGAAAAGAATGAACAAGAATTATTGGAATTAGATAAATGGGCAAGTTTGTGGAA
TTGGTTTAACATAACAAATTGGCTGTGGTATATAAAATTATTCATAATGATAGTAGGAGGCTTGGTAGGT
TTAAGAATAGTTTTTGCTGTACTTTCTATAGTGAATAGAGTTAGGCAGGGATATTCACCATTATCGTTTC
AGACCCACCTCCCAACCCCGAGGGGACCCGACAGGCCCGAAGGAATAGAAGAAGAAGGTGGAGAGAGAGA
CAGAGACAGATCCATTCGATTAGTGAACGGATCTCGACGGTATCGCCGAATTCACAAATGGCAGTATTCA
TCCACAATTTTAAAAGAAAAGGGGGGATTGGGGGGTACAGTGCAGGGGAAAGAATAGTAGACATAATAGC
AACAGACATACAAACTAAAGAATTACAAAAACAAATTACAAAAATTCAAAATTTTCGGGTTTATTACAGG
GACAGCAGAGATCCACTTTGGGGCGATAAGCTTGGGAGTTCCGCGTTACATAACTTACGGTAAATGGCCC
GCCTGGCTGACCGCCCAACGACCCCCGCCCATTGACGTCAATAATGACGTATGTTCCCATAGTAACGCCA
ATAGGGACTTTCCATTGACGTCAATGGGTGGAGTATTTACGGTAAACTGCCCACTTGGCAGTACATCAAG
TGTATCATATGCCAAGTACGCCCCCTATTGACGTCAATGACGGTAAATGGCCCGCCTGGCATTATGCCCA
GTACATGACCTTATGGGACTTTCCTACTTGGCAGTACATCTACGTATTAGTCATCGCTATTACCATGGTG
ATGCGGTTTTGGCAGTACATCAATGGGCGTGGATAGCGGTTTGACTCACGGGGATTTCCAAGTCTCCACC
CCATTGACGTCAATGGGAGTTTGTTTTGGCACCAAAATCAACGGGACTTTCCAAAATGTCGTAACAACTC
CGCCCCATTGACGCAAATGGGCGGTAGGCGTGTACGGTGGGAGGTCTATATAAGCAGAGCTCGTTTAGTG
AACCGTCAGATCGCCTGGAGACGCCATCCACGCTGTTTTGACCTCCATAGAAGACACCGACTCTAGAGGA
TCTGCTAGCGCCACCATGGCCCTCTCAGTGGACTCATCGTGGCATCGGTGGCAGTGGAGAGTCAGAGATG
GCTTCCCCCATTGTCCATCGGAAACCACACCGCTGCTCTCTCCAGAGAAAGGGAGACAGAGCTACAACTT
GACACAGCAGCGGGTCGTGTTCCCCAACAACAGCATATTCCATCAAGATTGGGAAGAGGTCTCCAGGAGA
TACCCTGGCAACAGAACCTGCACAACCAAATACACCCTCTTCACCTTCCTGCCCCGGAATCTCTTTGAGC
AATTTCATAGATGGGCTAACCTCTATTTCCTGTTCCTGGTGATTTTGAACTGGATGCCCTCCATGGAAGT
CTTCCACAGAGAAATCACCATGTTACCATTGGCCATTGTCCTGTTCGTCATCATGATCAAGGATGGCATG
GAGGACTTCAAGAGACACCGCTTTGATAAAGCAATAAACTGCTCCAACATTCGAATTTATGAAAGAAAAG
AGCAGACCTATGTGCAGAAGTGCTGGAAGGATGTGCGCGTGGGAGACTTCATCCAAATGAAATGCAATGA
GATTGTCCCAGCAGACATACTCCTCCTTTTTTCCTCTGACCCCAATGGGATATGCCATCTGGAAACTGCC
AGCTTGGATGGAGCGACAAACCTCAAGCAAAGATGTGTCGTGAAGGGCTTCTCACAGCAGGAGGTACAGT
TCGAACCAGAGCTTTTCCACAATACCATCGTGTGTGAGAAACCCAACAACCACCTCAACAAATTTAAGGG
TTATATGGAGCATCCTGACCAGACCAGGACTGGCTTTGGCTGTGAGAGTCTTCTGCTTCGAGGCTGCACC
ATCAGAAACACCGAGATGGCTGTTGGCATTGTCATCTATGCAGGCCATGAGACGAAAGCCATGCTGAACA
ACAGTGGCCCCCGGTACAAACGCAGCAAGATTGAGCGGCGCATGAATATAGACATCTTCTTCTGCATTGG
GATCCTCATCCTCATGTGCCTTATTGGAGCTGTAGGTCACAGCATCTGGAATGGGACCTTTGAAGAACAC
CCTCCCTTCGATGTGCCAGATGCCAATGGCAGCTTCCTTCCCAGTGCCCTTGGGGGCTTCTACATGTTCC
TCACAATGATCATCCTGCTCCAGGTGCTGATCCCCATCTCTTTGTATGTCTCCATTGAGCTGGTGAAGCT
CGGGCAAGTGTTCTTCTTGAGCAATGACCTTGACCTGTATGATGAAGAGACCGATTTATCCATTCAATGT
CGAGCCCTCAACATCGCAGAGGACTTGGGCCAGATCCAGTACATCTTCTCCGATAAGACGGGGACCCTGA
CAGAGAACAAGATGGTGTTCCGACGTTGCACCATCATGGGCAGCGAGTATTCTCACCAAGAAAATGCTAA
GCGACTGGAGACCCCAAAGGAGCTGGACTCAGATGGTGAAGAGTGGACCCAATACCAATGCCTGTCCTTC
TCGGCTAGATGGGCCCAGGATCCAGCAACTATGAGAAGCCAAAAAGGTGCTCAGCCTCTGAGGAGGAGCC
AGAGTGCCCGGGTGCCCATCCAGGGCCACTACCGGCAAAGGTCTATGGGGCACCGTGAAAGCTCACAGCC
TCCTGTGGCCTTCAGCAGCTCCATAGAAAAAGATGTAACTCCAGATAAAAACCTACTGACCAAGGTTCGA
GATGCTGCCCTGTGGTTGGAGACCTTGTCAGACAGCAGACCTGCCAAGGCTTCCCTCTCCACCACCTCCT
CCATTGCTGATTTCTTCCTTGCCTTAACCATCTGCAACTCTGTCATGGTGTCCACAACCACCGAGCCCAG
GCAGAGGGTCACCATCAAACCCTCAAGCAAGGCTCTGGGGACGTCCCTGGAGAAGATTCAGCAGCTCTTC
CAGAAGTTGAAGCTATTGAGCCTCAGCCAGTCATTCTCATCCACTGCACCCTCTGACACAGACCTCGGGG
AGAGCTTAGGGGCCAACGTGGCCACCACAGACTCGGATGAGAGAGATGATGCATCTGTGTGCAGTGGAGG
TGACTCCACTGATGACGGTGGCTACAGGAGCAGCATGTGGGACCAGGGCGACATCCTGGAGTCTGGGTCA
GGCACTTCCTTGGAGGAGGCATTGGAGGCCCCAGCCACAGACCTGGCCAGGCCTGAGTTCTGTTACGAGG
CTGAGAGCCCTGATGAGGCCGCCCTGGTGCACGCTGCCCATGCCTACAGCTTCACACTAGTGTCCCGGAC
ACCTGAGCAGGTGACTGTGCGCCTGCCCCAGGGCACCTGCCTCACCTTCAGCCTCCTCTGCACCCTGGGC
TTTGACTCTGTCAGGAAGAGAATGTCTGTGGTTGTGAGGCACCCACTGACTGGCGAGATTGTTGTCTACA
CCAAGGGTGCTGACTCGGTCATCATGGACCTGCTGGAAGACCCAGCCTGCGTACCTGACATTAATATGGA
AAAGAAGCTGAGAAAAATCCGAGCCCGGACCCAAAAGCATCTAGACTTGTATGCAAGAGATGGCCTGCGC
ACACTATGCATTGCCAAGAAGGTTGTAAGCGAAGAGGACTTCCGGAGATGGGCCAGTTTCCGGCGTGAGG
CTGAGGCATCCCTCGACAACCGAGATGAGCTTCTCATGGAAACTGCACAGCATCTGGAGAATCAACTCAC
CTTACTTGGAGCCACTGGGATCGAAGACCGGCTGCAGGAAGGAGTTCCAGATACGATTGCCACTCTGCGG
GAGGCTGGGATCCAGCTCTGGGTCCTGACTGGAGATAAGCAGGAGACAGCGGTCAACATTGCCCATTCCT
GCAGACTGTTAAATCAGACCGACACTGTTTATACCATCAATACAGAGAATCAGGAGACCTGTGAATCCAT
CCTCAATTGTGCATTGGAAGAGCTAAAGCAATTTCGTGAACTACAGAAGCCAGACCGCAAGCTCTTTGGA
TTCCGCTTACCTTCCAAGACACCATCCATCACCTCAGAAGCTGTGGTTCCAGAAGCTGGATTGGTCATCG
ATGGGAAGACATTGAATGCCATCTTCCAGGGAAAGCTAGAGAAGAAGTTTCTGGAATTGACCCAGTATTG
TCGGTCCGTCCTGTGCTGCCGCTCCACGCCACTCCAGAAGAGTATGATAGTCAAGCTGGTGCGAGACAAG
TTGCGCGTCATGACCCTTTCCATAGGTGATGGAGCAAATGATGTAAGCATGATTCAAGCTGCTGATATTG
GAATTGGAATATCTGGACAGGAAGGCATGCAGGCTGTCATGTCCAGCGACTTTGCCATCACCCGCTTTAA
GCATCTCAAGAAGTTGCTGCTCGTGCATGGCCACTGGTGTTACTCGCGCCTGGCCAGGATGGTGGTGTAC
TACCTCTACAAGAACGTGTGCTACGTCAACCTGCTCTTCTGGTATCAGTTCTTCTGTGGTTTCTCCAGCT
CCACCATGATTGATTACTGGCAGATGATATTCTTCAATCTCTTCTTTACCTCCTTGCCTCCTCTTGTCTT
TGGAGTCCTTGACAAAGACATCTCTGCAGAAACACTCCTGGCATTGCCTGAGCTATACAAGAGTGGCCAG
AACTCTGAGTGCTATAACCTGTCGACTTTCTGGATTTCTATGGTGGATGCATTCTACCAGAGCCTCATCT
GTTTCTTTATCCCTTACCTGGCCTATAAGGGCTCTGATATAGATGTCTTTACCTTTGGGACACCAATCAA
CACCATCTCCCTCACCACAATCCTTTTGCACCAGGCAATGGAAATGAAGACATGGACCATTTTCCACGGA
GTCGTGCTCCTCGGCAGCTTCCTGATGTACTTTCTGGTATCCCTCCTGTACAATGCCACCTGCGTCATCT
GCAACAGCCCCACCAATCCCTATTGGGTGATGGAAGGCCAGCTCTCAAACCCCACTTTCTACCTCGTCTG
CTTTCTCACACCAGTTGTTGCTCTTCTCCCAAGATACTTTTTCCTGTCTCTGCAAGGAACTTGTGGGAAG
TCTCTAATCTCAAAAGCTCAGAAAATTGACAAACTCCCCCCAGACAAAAGAAACCTGGAAATCCAGAGTT
GGAGAAGCAGACAGAGGCCTGCCCCTGTCCCCGAAGTGGCTCGACCAACTCACCACCCAGTGTCATCTAT
CACAGGACAGGACTTCAGTGCCAGCACCCCAAAGAGCTCTAACCCTCCCAAGAGGAAGCATGTGGAAGAG
TCAGTACTCCACGAACAGAGATGTGGCACGGAGTGCATGAGGGATGACTCATGCTCAGGGGACTCCTCAG
CTCAACTCTCATCCGGGGAGCACCTGCTGGGACCTAACAGGATAATGGCCTACTCAAGAGGACAGACTGA
TATGTGCCGGTGCTCAAAGAGGAGCAGCCATCGCCGATCCCAGAGTTCACTGACCATATAGTACCTCGAG
CACTAGTCCCCGGGACCGCGGCACGCGTGCTCTAGCCCAATTCCGCCCCCTCCCCCCCCCCTAACGTTAC
TGGCCGAAGCCGCTTGGAATAAGGCCGGTGTGCGTTTGTCTATATGTTATTTTCCACCATATTGCCGTCT
TTTGGCAATGTGAGGGCCCGGAAACCTGGCCCTGTCTTCTTGACGAGCATTCCTAGGGGTCTTTCCCCTC
TCGCCAAAGGAATGCAAGGTCTGTTGAATGTCGTGAAGGAAGCAGTTCCTCTGGAAGCTTCTTGAAGACA
AACAACGTCTGTAGCGACCCTTTGCAGGCAGCGGAACCCCCCACCTGGCGACAGGTGCCTCTGCGGCCAA
AAGCCACGTGTATAAGATACACCTGCAAAGGCGGCACAACCCCAGTGCCACGTTGTGAGTTGGATAGTTG
TGGAAAGAGTCAAATGGCTCTCCTCAAGCGTATTCAACAAGGGGCTGAAGGATGCCCAGAAGGTACCCCA
TTGTATGGGATCTGATCTGGGGCCTCGGTGCACATGCTTTACATGTGTTTAGTCGAGGTTAAAAAAACGT
CTAGGCCCCCCGAACCACGGGGACGTGGTTTTCCTTTGAAAAACACGATGATAATATGGGCACCGAGTAC
AAGCCCACGGTGCGCCTCGCCACCCGCGACGACGTCCCCCGGGCCGTACGCACCCTCGCCGCCGCGTTCG
CCGACTACCCCGCCACGCGCCACACCGTCGACCCGGACCGCCACATCGAGCGGGTCACCGAGCTGCAAGA
ACTCTTCCTCACGCGCGTCGGGCTCGACATCGGCAAGGTGTGGGTCGCGGACGACGGCGCCGCGGTGGCG
GTCTGGACCACGCCGGAGAGCGTCGAAGCGGGGGCGGTGTTCGCCGAGATCGGCCCGCGCATGGCCGAGT
TGAGCGGTTCCCGGCTGGCCGCGCAGCAACAGATGGAAGGCCTCCTGGCGCCGCACCGGCCCAAGGAGCC
CGCGTGGTTCCTGGCCACCGTCGGCGTCTCGCCCGACCACCAGGGCAAGGGTCTGGGCAGCGCCGTCGTG
CTCCCCGGAGTGGAGGCGGCCGAGCGCGCCGGGGTGCCCGCCTTCCTGGAGACCTCCGCGCCCCGCAACC
TCCCCTTCTACGAGCGGCTCGGCTTCACCGTCACCGCCGACGTCGAGGTGCCCGAAGGACCGCGCACCTG
GTGCATGACCCGCAAGCCCGGTGCCTGAGGCGCGTTGAATTCCCGATAATCAACCTCTGGATTACAAAAT
TTGTGAAAGATTGACTGGTATTCTTAACTATGTTGCTCCTTTTACGCTATGTGGATACGCTGCTTTAATG
CCTTTGTATCATGCTATTGCTTCCCGTATGGCTTTCATTTTCTCCTCCTTGTATAAATCCTGGTTGCTGT
CTCTTTATGAGGAGTTGTGGCCCGTTGTCAGGCAACGTGGCGTGGTGTGCACTGTGTTTGCTGACGCAAC
CCCCACTGGTTGGGGCATTGCCACCACCTGTCAGCTCCTTTCCGGGACTTTCGCTTTCCCCCTCCCTATT
GCCACGGCGGAACTCATCGCCGCCTGCCTTGCCCGCTGCTGGACAGGGGCTCGGCTGTTGGGCACTGACA
ATTCCGTGGTGTTGTCGGGGAAGCTGACGTCCTTTCCATGGCTGCTCGCCTGTGTTGCCACCTGGATTCT
GCGCGGGACGTCCTTCTGCTACGTCCCTTCGGCCCTCAATCCAGCGGACCTTCCTTCCCGCGGCCTGCTG
CCGGCTCTGCGGCCTCTTCCGCGTCTTCGCCTTCGCCCTCAGACGAGTCGGATCTCCCTTTGGGCCGCCT
CCCCGCATCGGGAATTCTGTCGACTGGTACCTTTAAGACCAATGACTTACAAGGCAGCTGTAGATCTTAG
CCACTTTTTAAAAGAAAAGGGGGGACTGGAAGGGCTAATTCACTCCCAACGAAGACAAAATCGTCGAGAG
ATGCTGCATATAAGCAGCTGCTTTTTGCTTGTACTGGGTCTCTCTGGTTAGACCAGATCTGAGCCTGGGA
GCTCTCTGGCTAACTAGGGAACCCACTGCTTAAGCCTCAATAAAGCTTGCCTTGAGTGCTTCAAGTAGTG
TGTGCCCGTCTGTTGTGTGACTCTGGTAACTAGAGATCCCTCAGACCCTTTTAGTCAGTGTGGAAAATCT
CTAGCAGTAGTAGTTCATGTCATCTTATTATTCAGTATTTATAACTTGCAAAGAAATGAATATCAGAGAG
TGAGAGGCCTTGACATTATAATAGATTTAGCAGGAATTGAACTAGGAGTGGAGCACACAGGCAAAGCTGC
AGAAGTACTTGGAAGAAGCCACCAGAGATACTCACGATTCTGCACATACCTGGCTAATCCCAGATCCTAA
GGATTACATTAAGTTTACTAACATTTATATAATGATTTATAGTTTAAAGTATAAACTTATCTAATTTACT
ATTCTGACAGATATTAATTAATCCTCAAATATCATAAGAGATGATTACTATTATCCCCATTTA
Features (pLannotate 1.2.2; 33 found; start..end, strand, type, name):
    625..723     -  CDS            TBC1D5 (fragment): TBCD5_HUMAN - Also known as KIAA0210. Experimental evidence at protein level: Swiss-Prot protein existence level 1. May act as a GTPase-activating protein (GAP) for Rab family protein(s). May act as a GAP for RAB7A. Can displace RAB7A and retromer CSC subcomplex from the endosomal membrane to the cytosol; at least retromer displacement seems to require its catalytic activity (PubMed:19531583, PubMed:20923837). Required for retrograde transport of cargo proteins from endosomes to the trans-Golgi network (TGN); the function seems to require its catalytic activity. Involved in regulation of autop
   1129..1408    +  CDS            TcR (fragment): tetracycline efflux protein; tet; confers resistance to tetracycline
   1409..1457    -  misc_feature   bom (fragment): basis of mobility region from pBR322
   1559..1594    -  CDS            rop (fragment): Rop protein, which maintains plasmids at low copy number; rop
   1689..1793    +  promoter       AmpR promoter: bla
   1794..2654    +  CDS            AmpR: β-lactamase; bla; confers resistance to ampicillin, carbenicillin, and related antibiotics
   2825..3413    +  rep_origin     ori: high-copy-number ColE1/pMB1/pBR322/pUC origin of replication
   3472..3605    +  rep_origin     RSF ori (fragment): Plasmids containing the RSF 1030 origin of replication can be propagated in E. coli cells that contain additional plasmids with compatible origins.
   3607..3663    +  CDS            lacI (fragment): lac repressor; lacI; The lac repressor binds to the lac operator to inhibit transcription in E. coli. This inhibition can be relieved by adding lactose or isopropyl-β-D-thiogalactopyranoside (IPTG).
   3670..3999    +  promoter       SV40 promoter: SV40 enhancer and early promoter
   4199..4318    +  CDS            gpt (fragment): XGPT_ECOLI - Also known as gpp, gxu. Experimental evidence at protein level: Swiss-Prot protein existence level 1. Purine salvage pathway enzyme that catalyzes the transfer of the ribosyl-5-phosphate group from 5-phospho-alpha-D-ribose 1- diphosphate (PRPP) to the N9 position of the 6-oxopurines guanine and xanthine to form the corresponding ribonucleotides GMP (guanosine 5'- monophosphate) and XMP (xanthosine 5'-monophosphate), with the release of PPi. To a lesser extent, also acts on hypoxanthine (PubMed:9100006, PubMed:3886014). Does not ribophosphorylate adenine (PubMed:3886014). From Esch
   4318..4653    +  CDS            gpt (fragment): XGPT_ECOLI - Also known as gpp, gxu. Experimental evidence at protein level: Swiss-Prot protein existence level 1. Purine salvage pathway enzyme that catalyzes the transfer of the ribosyl-5-phosphate group from 5-phospho-alpha-D-ribose 1- diphosphate (PRPP) to the N9 position of the 6-oxopurines guanine and xanthine to form the corresponding ribonucleotides GMP (guanosine 5'- monophosphate) and XMP (xanthosine 5'-monophosphate), with the release of PPi. To a lesser extent, also acts on hypoxanthine (PubMed:9100006, PubMed:3886014). Does not ribophosphorylate adenine (PubMed:3886014). From Esch
   4748..5053    +  CDS            frsA (fragment): FRSA_ECOLI - Also known as yafA. Experimental evidence at protein level: Swiss-Prot protein existence level 1. Catalyzes the hydrolysis of esters (PubMed:15808744). Displays esterase activity toward pNP-butyrate (PubMed:15808744). May stimulate mixed-acid fermentation by acting as a fermentation/respiration switch that down-regulates respiration and up- regulates fermentation rates (PubMed:15169777). From Escherichia coli (strain K12).
   5057..5131    +  CDS            small t antigen (fragment): SV40 (simian virus 40) small t antigen
   5133..5198    +  intron         small t intron: SV40 (simian virus 40) small t antigen intron
   5328..5348    +  CDS            SV40 NLS: nuclear localization signal of SV40 (simian virus 40) large T antigen
   5667..5750    +  CDS            large T antigen (fragment): large T antigen from SV40 (simian virus 40)
   5773..5907    +  polyA_signal   SV40 poly(A) signal: SV40 polyadenylation signal
   6074..6403    +  CDS            nef (fragment): NEF_HV1BR - Experimental evidence at protein level: Swiss-Prot protein existence level 1. Extracellular Nef protein targets CD4(+) T-lymphocytes for apoptosis by interacting with CXCR4 surface receptors (PubMed:14990729). From Human immunodeficiency virus type 1 group M subtype B (isolate BRU/LAI) (HIV-1).
   6451..6708    +  LTR            5' LTR (truncated): truncated 5' long terminal repeat (LTR) from HIV-1
   6755..6880    +  misc_feature   HIV-1 Ψ: packaging signal of human immunodeficiency virus type 1
   6864..7227    +  CDS            HIV-1 gag (fragment): gag protein from human immunodeficiency virus 1; gag
   7373..7606    +  misc_feature   RRE: The Rev response element (RRE) of HIV-1 allows for Rev-dependent mRNA export from the nucleus to the cytoplasm.
   7983..8083    +  CDS            Rev (fragment): human immunodeficiency virus 1 (HIV-1) Rev protein; rev; enhances nuclear export of unspliced and incompletely spliced viral mRNAs
   8128..8245    +  misc_feature   cPPT/CTS: central polypurine tract and central termination sequence of HIV-1
   8304..8607    +  enhancer       CMV enhancer: human cytomegalovirus immediate early enhancer
   8608..8811    +  promoter       CMV promoter: human cytomegalovirus (CMV) immediate early promoter
   8906..13288   +  CDS            ATP10B: AT10B_HUMAN - Also known as ATPVB, KIAA0715. Experimental evidence at protein level: Swiss-Prot protein existence level 1. Catalytic component of a P4-ATPase flippase complex, which catalyzes the hydrolysis of ATP coupled to the transport of glucosylceramide (GlcCer) from the outer to the inner leaflet of lysosome membranes. Plays an important role in the maintenance of lysosome membrane integrity and function in cortical neurons. From Homo sapiens (Human).
  13452..13914   +  misc_feature   IRES: internal ribosome entry site (IRES) of the encephalomyocarditis virus (EMCV)
  13922..14518   +  CDS            PuroR: puromycin N-acetyltransferase; pac from Streptomyces alboniger; confers resistance to puromycin
  14538..15126   +  misc_feature   WPRE: woodchuck hepatitis virus posttranscriptional regulatory element
  15147..15251   +  CDS            nef (fragment): NEF_HV1LA - Experimental evidence at protein level: Swiss-Prot protein existence level 1. Extracellular Nef protein targets CD4(+) T-lymphocytes for apoptosis by interacting with CXCR4 surface receptors. From Human immunodeficiency virus type 1 group M subtype B (isolate Lai) (HIV-1).
  15296..15476   +  LTR            5' LTR (truncated): truncated 5' long terminal repeat (LTR) from HIV-1
