[The description below was written by a language model from this plasmid's Addgene catalogue record and pLannotate feature annotations shown in this document.]
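Description:
pLenti HsATP10B_E210A is an HIV-1-based lentiviral transfer plasmid of about 15.8 kb, built on a lentiviral transfer backbone and used to produce vector particles that deliver a mutant human ATP10B into mammalian cells. In bacteria it is maintained through a high-copy ColE1/pUC-type origin and selected with ampicillin via the β-lactamase gene. The backbone region outside the viral cassette also carries remnants of older cloning vectors, including fragments of tetracycline resistance, bom and rop, plus an SV40 promoter followed by gpt fragments, SV40 small t intron sequences and an SV40 polyadenylation signal. These appear to be legacy elements rather than part of the payload.

The vector genome is bounded by two HIV-1 LTR features, both annotated as truncated, and contains the Ψ packaging signal with an adjoining gag fragment, the Rev response element for Rev-dependent nuclear export of the genomic RNA, and the cPPT/CTS, which aids nuclear import and transduction. Internally, the CMV enhancer and promoter drive the roughly 4.4 kb ATP10B open reading frame, cloned between NheI and XhoI and carrying the E210A substitution. ATP10B is the catalytic subunit of a P4-ATPase lipid flippase that transports glucosylceramide across lysosomal membranes. The record does not state the functional consequence of the mutation. Downstream, an EMCV IRES allows translation of puromycin N-acetyltransferase from the same transcript, so puromycin selection enriches for transduced cells expressing the transgene, and a WPRE enhances transcript stability and expression. The construct is intended for generating stable ATP10B E210A-expressing cell lines, in the context of work on ATP10B-mediated cellular lipid uptake under stress.
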