Addgene plasmid #204475: pLenti HsATP10B_E210A
Purpose: transfer plasmid for lentiviral vector production expressing Hs ATP10B E210A mutant
Depositing lab: Veerle Baekelandt. Depositing organization: Katholieke Universiteit Leuven. Publication: The lipid flippase ATP10B enables cellular lipid uptake under stress conditions. Wouters R, Beletchi I, Van den Haute C, Baekelandt V, Martin S, Eggermont J, Vangheluwe P. Biochim Biophys Acta Mol Cell Res. 2024 Feb;1871(2):119652. doi: 10.1016/j.bbamcr.2023.119652. Epub 2023 Dec 11. PubMed 38086447.
Backbone
  Vector backbone: lentiviral transferplasmid
  Backbone manufacturer: Didier Trono
  Backbone size w/o insert (bp): 11402
  Total vector size (bp): 15803
  Vector type: Lentiviral
  Selectable markers: Puromycin
Growth in bacteria
  Bacterial resistance: Ampicillin, 100 μg/mL
  Growth temperature: 37°C
  Growth strain: NEB Stable
  Copy number: Unknown
Gene/Insert
  Gene/Insert name: ATP10B
  Species: H. sapiens (human)
  Insert size (bp): 4386
  Mutation: E210A
  Entrez Gene: ATP10B (a.k.a. ATPVB)
  Promoter: CMV
  Cloning method: Restriction Enzyme; 5′ cloning site NheI (not destroyed); 3′ cloning site XhoI (not destroyed)
  Sequencing primers: 5′ CGCAAATGGGCGGTAGGCGTG; 3′ CAGACCTTGCATTCCTTTGG
Terms and licenses: Academic/Nonprofit Terms; Industry Terms: Not Available to Industry
Depositor comments: Please visit https://doi.org/10.1101/2023.06.01.543059 for bioRxiv preprint.
How to cite: pLenti HsATP10B_E210A was a gift from Veerle Baekelandt (Addgene plasmid # 204475 ; http://n2t.net/addgene:204475 ; RRID:Addgene_204475)
